>Addgene plasmid #31414 | Ube2e2 | addgene partial sequence | sequence record 37218 | Gal4-AD 5'-AATACCACTACAATGGAT-3'
GAGATCTCTATGGCTTACCCATACGATGTTCCAGATTACGCTAGCTTGGGTGGTCATATGGCCATGGAGG
CCGGATCTACAAGTTTGTACAAAAAAGCAGGCTCCGCGGCCGCCCCCTTCACC
[603 nt withheld, positions 124-726]
TAGAAGGGTGGGCGCGCCGACCCAGCTTTCTTGTACAAAGTGGTCTCGAGAGATCTATGAATCGTAGATA
CTGAAAAAACCCCGCAAGTTCACTTCAACTGTGCATCGTGCACCATCTCAATTTCTTTCATTTATACATC
G
