[The description below was written by a language model from this plasmid's Addgene catalogue record.]
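Description:
Ube2e2 is a yeast expression plasmid built on the pACT2 backbone (about 8.1 kb without insert), a commercial yeast two-hybrid "prey" vector. It carries the human ubiquitin-conjugating enzyme (E2) UBE2E2, also known as UbcH8, as an insert recorded at roughly 400 bp and introduced by restriction enzyme cloning. The record lists an HA epitope tag supplied by the backbone at the N terminus of the insert, and a GAL4 activation domain primer is given for sequencing from the 5′ side. This fits the standard pACT2 design, in which the cloned open reading frame is expressed as a fusion to the GAL4 activation domain followed by the HA tag. The tag allows the fusion protein to be detected by immunoblotting.

In bacteria the plasmid is selected with ampicillin; copy number is listed as unknown. The record does not state the yeast promoter, yeast replication origin or yeast auxotrophic marker, and no feature table is provided. pACT2 is generally known as a 2μ-based shuttle vector with a LEU2 marker and an ADH1 promoter, but none of this is confirmed here.

The associated publication concerns how interactions between E2 enzymes and the BRCA1 RING domain determine whether monoubiquitin or specific polyubiquitin chain linkages are made. The construct therefore most plausibly served as a two-hybrid prey for testing the binding of this E2 to a RING-domain bait fused to a DNA-binding domain, where an interaction reconstitutes GAL4 activity and switches on reporter genes. The record itself does not spell out this use.
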