Addgene plasmid #31414: Ube2e2
Depositing lab: Rachel Klevit. Depositing organization: University of Washington. Publication: E2-BRCA1 RING interactions dictate synthesis of mono- or specific polyubiquitin chain linkages. Christensen DE, Brzovic PS, Klevit RE. Nat Struct Mol Biol. 2007 Oct . 14(10):941-8. 10.1038/nsmb1295 PubMed 17873885.
Backbone
  Vector backbone: pACT2
  Backbone manufacturer: Clonetech
  Backbone size w/o insert (bp): 8100
  Vector type: Yeast Expression
Growth in bacteria
  Bacterial resistance: Ampicillin, 100 μg/mL
  Growth temperature: 37°C
  Growth strain: DH5alpha
  Copy number: Unknown
Gene/Insert
  Gene/Insert name: Ubiquitin Conjugating Enzyme (alt name: UbcH8)
  Species: H. sapiens (human)
  Insert size (bp): 400
  Entrez Gene: UBE2E2 (a.k.a. UBCH8)
  Tag / fusion protein: HA (N terminal on backbone)
  Cloning method: Restriction Enzyme
  Sequencing primers: 5′ GAL4 AD
Terms and licenses: Academic/Nonprofit Terms; Industry Terms: Not Available to Industry
How to cite: Ube2e2 was a gift from Rachel Klevit (Addgene plasmid # 31414 ; http://n2t.net/addgene:31414 ; RRID:Addgene_31414)
